>Addgene plasmid #45982 | pOSIP-KC (KanR, PhiC31) | addgene full sequence | sequence record 352814 | Addgene NGS Result
GAATTCGAGCTCGGTACCCGGGGATCCTCTAGAGGGCTTACTAAAAGCCAGATAACAGTATGCGTATTTG
CGCGCTGATTTTTGCGGTATAAGAATATATACTGATATGTATACCCGAAGTATGTCAAAAAGAGGTATGC
TATGCAGTTTAAGGTTTACACCTATAAAAGAGAGAGCCGTTATCGTCTGTTTGTGGATGTACAGAGTGAT
ATTATTGACACGCCCGGGCGACGGATGGTGATCCCCCTGGCCAGTGCACGTCTGCTGTCAGATAAAGTCT
CCCGTGAACTTTACCCGGTGGTGCATATCGGGGATGAAAGCTGGCGCATGATGACCACCGATATGGCCAG
TGTGCCGGTCTCCGTTATCGGGGAAGAAGTGGCTGATCTCAGCCACCGCGAAAATGACATCAAAAACGCC
ATTAACCTGATGTTCTGGGGAATATAATAACCCGTAGAAAAGATCAAAAGATCTTCTTGAGATCCTTTTT
TTCTGCGCGTAATCTGCTACTTGCAAACAAAAAAACCACCGCTACCAGCGGTGGTTTGTTTGCCGGATCA
AGAGCTACCAACTCTTTTTCCGAAGGTAACTGGCTTTAGCAGAGCGCAGATACCAAATACTGTCCTTCTA
GTGTAGCCGTAGTTAGGCCACCACTTCAAGAACTCTGTAGCACCGCCTACATACCTCGCTCTGCTAATCC
TGTTACCAGTGGCTGCTGCCAGTGGCGATAAGTCGTGTCTTACCGGGTTGGACTCAAGACGATAGTTACC
GGATAAGGCGCAGCGGTCGGGCTGAACGGGGGGTTCGTGCACACAGCCCAGCTTGGAGCGAACGACCTAC
ACCGAACTGAGATACCTACAGCGTGAGCTATGAGAAAGCGCCACGCTTCCCGAAGGGAGAAAGGCGGACA
GGTATCCGGTAAGCGGCAGGGTCGGAACAGGAGAGCGCACGAGGGAGCTTCCAGGGGGAAACGCCTGGTA
TCTTTATAGTCCTGTCGGGTTTCGCCACCTCTGACTTGAGCGTCGATTTTTGTGATGCTCGTCAGGGGGG
CGGAGCCTATGGAAAAACGCCAGCAACGCGGCCTTTTTACGGTTCCTGGCCTTTTGCTGGCCTTTTGCTC
ACATTACTAGTAGCGGCCGCTGCAGGCATGCCTCGAGATGCATGGCGCCTAACCTAAACTGACAGGCATC
AAATTAAGCAGAAGGCCATCCTGACGGATGGCCTTTTTGCGTTTCGAACAATTGAAAAAACCTCGCGCCT
TACCTGTTGAGTAATAGTCAAAAGCCTCCGGTCGGAGGCTTTTGACTTTCTGCTTACTGAATTTCGGTGG
TGCCGTTAATTAACCGGTGGGCCCTCATGATAATAATGGTTTCTTAGACGTCCGAAGTTCCTATTCTCTA
GAAAGTATAGGAACTTCCCTAGGTCAGCCAAACGTCTCTTCAGGCCACTGACTAGCGATAACTTTCCCCA
CAACGGAACAACTCTCATTGCATGGGATCATTGGGTACTGTGGGTTTAGTGGTTGTAAAAACACCTGACC
GCTATCCCTGATCAGTTTCTTGAAGGTAAACTCATCACCCCCAAGTCTGGCTATGCAGAAATCACCTGGC
TCAACAGCCTGCTCAGGGTCAACGAGAATTAACATTCCGTCAGGAAAGCTTGGCTTGGAGCCTGTTGGTG
CGGTCATGGAATTACCTTCAACCTCAAGCCAGAATGCAGAATCACTGGCTTTTTTGGTTGTGCTTACCCA
TCTCTCCGCATCACCTTTGGTAAAGGTTCTAAGCTTAGGTGAGAACATCCCTGCCTGAACATGAGAAAAA
ACAGGGTACTCATACTCACTTCTAAGTGACGGCTGCATACTAACCGCTTCATACATCTCGTAGATTTCTC
TGGCGATTGAAGGGCTAAATTCTTCAACGCTAACTTTGAGAATTTTTGTAAGCAATGCGGCGTTATAAGC
ATTTAATGCATTGATGCCATTAAATAAAGCACCAACGCCTGACTGCCCCATCCCCATCTTGTCTGCGACA
GATTCCTGGGATAAGCCAAGTTCATTTTTCTTTTTTTCATAAATTGCTTTAAGGCGACGTGCGTCCTCAA
GCTGCTCTTGTGTTAATGGTTTCTTTTTTGTGCTCATACGTTAAATCTATCACCGCAAGGGATAAATATC
TAACACCGTGCGTGTTGACTATTTTACCTCTGGCGGTGATAATGGTTGCATGTACTAAGGAGGTTGTATC
CTGCAGGCCGAGAAAAAGGAGGAGATAAACAGTGGACACGTACGCGGGTGCTTACGACCGTCAGTCGCGC
GAGCGCGAAAATTCGAGCGCAGCAAGCCCAGCGACACAGCGTAGCGCCAACGAAGACAAGGCGGCCGACC
TTCAGCGCGAAGTCGAGCGCGACGGGGGCCGGTTCAGGTTCGTCGGGCATTTCAGCGAAGCGCCGGGCAC
GTCGGCGTTCGGGACGGCGGAGCGCCCGGAGTTCGAACGCATCCTGAACGAATGCCGCGCCGGGCGGCTC
AACATGATCATTGTCTATGACGTGTCGCGCTTCTCGCGCCTGAAGGTCATGGACGCGATTCCGATTGTCT
CGGAATTGCTCGCCCTGGGCGTGACGATTGTTTCCACTCAGGAAGGCGTCTTCCGGCAGGGAAACGTCAT
GGACCTGATTCACCTGATTATGCGGCTCGACGCGTCGCACAAAGAATCTTCGCTGAAGTCGGCGAAGATT
CTCGACACGAAGAACCTTCAGCGCGAATTGGGCGGGTACGTCGGCGGGAAGGCGCCTTACGGCTTCGAGC
TTGTTTCGGAGACGAAGGAGATCACGCGCAACGGCCGAATGGTCAATGTCGTCATCAACAAGCTTGCGCA
CTCGACCACTCCCCTTACCGGACCCTTCGAGTTCGAGCCCGACGTAATCCGGTGGTGGTGGCGTGAGATC
AAGACGCACAAACACCTTCCCTTCAAGCCGGGCAGTCAAGCCGCCATTCACCCGGGCAGCATCACGGGGC
TTTGTAAGCGCATGGACGCTGACGCCGTGCCGACCCGGGGCGAGACGATTGGGAAGAAGACCGCTTCAAG
CGCCTGGGACCCGGCAACCGTTATGCGAATCCTTCGGGACCCGCGTATTGCGGGCTTCGCCGCTGAGGTG
ATCTACAAGAAGAAGCCGGACGGCACGCCGACCACGAAGATTGAGGGTTACCGCATTCAGCGCGACCCGA
TCACGCTCCGGCCGGTCGAGCTTGATTGCGGACCGATCATCGAGCCCGCTGAGTGGTATGAGCTTCAGGC
GTGGTTGGACGGCAGGGGGCGCGGCAAGGGGCTTTCCCGGGGGCAAGCCATTCTGTCCGCCATGGACAAG
CTGTACTGCGAGTGTGGCGCCGTCATGACTTCGAAGCGCGGGGAAGAATCGATCAAGGACTCTTACCGCT
GCCGTCGCCGGAAGGTGGTCGACCCGTCCGCACCTGGGCAGCACGAAGGCACGTGCAACGTCAGCATGGC
GGCACTCGACAAGTTCGTTGCGGAACGCATCTTCAACAAGATCAGGCACGCCGAAGGCGACGAAGAGACG
TTGGCGCTTCTGTGGGAAGCCGCCCGACGCTTCGGCAAGCTCACTGAGGCGCCTGAGAAGAGCGGCGAAC
GGGCGAACCTTGTTGCGGAGCGCGCCGACGCCCTGAACGCCCTTGAAGAGCTGTACGAAGACCGCGCGGC
AGGCGCGTACGACGGACCCGTTGGCAGGAAGCACTTCCGGAAGCAACAGGCAGCGCTGACGCTCCGGCAG
CAAGGGGCGGAAGAGCGGCTTGCCGAACTTGAAGCCGCCGAAGCCCCGAAGCTTCCCCTTGACCAATGGT
TCCCCGAAGACGCCGACGCTGACCCGACCGGCCCTAAGTCGTGGTGGGGGCGCGCGTCAGTAGACGACAA
GCGCGTGTTCGTCGGGCTCTTCGTAGACAAGATCGTTGTCACGAAGTCGACTACGGGCAGGGGGCAGGGA
ACGCCCATCGAGAAGCGCGCTTCGATCACGTGGGCGAAGCCGCCGACCGACGACGACGAAGACGACGCCC
AGGACGGCACGGAAGACGTAGCGGCGTAGTTTTATTTTGACTAATAATGACCTACTTACACGTTGTGTCT
CAAAATCTCTGATGTTACATTGCACAAGATAAAAATATATCATCATGAACAATAAAACTGTCTGCTTACA
TAAACAGTAATACAAGGGGTGTTATGAGCCATATTCAACGGGAAACGTCTTGCTCCCGTCCGCGCTTAAA
CTCCAACATGGACGCTGATTTATATGGGTATAAATGGGCTCGCGATAATGTCGGGCAATCAGGTGCGACA
ATCTATCGCTTGTATGGGAAGCCCGATGCGCCAGAGTTGTTTCTGAAACATGGCAAAGGTAGCGTTGCCA
ATGATGTTACAGATGAGATGGTCCGTCTCAACTGGCTGACGGAGTTTATGCCTCTCCCGACCATCAAGCA
TTTTATCCGTACTCCTGATGATGCGTGGTTACTCACCACCGCGATTCCTGGGAAAACAGCCTTCCAGGTA
TTAGAAGAATATCCTGATTCAGGTGAAAATATTGTTGATGCGCTGGCCGTGTTCCTGCGCCGGTTACATT
CGATTCCTGTTTGTAATTGTCCTTTTAACAGCGATCGTGTATTTCGTCTTGCTCAGGCGCAATCACGCAT
GAATAACGGTTTGGTTGATGCGAGTGATTTTGATGACGAGCGTAATGGCTGGCCTGTTGAACAAGTCTGG
AAAGAAATGCACAAGCTCTTGCCATTCTCACCGGATTCAGTCGTCACTCATGGTGATTTCTCACTTGATA
ACCTTATTTTTGACGAGGGGAAATTAATAGGTTGTATTGATGTTGGACGGGTCGGAATCGCAGACCGTTA
CCAGGACCTTGCCATTCTTTGGAACTGCCTCGGTGAGTTTTCTCCTTCATTACAGAAACGGCTTTTTCAA
AAATATGGTATTGATAATCCTGATATGAATAAATTGCAGTTTCATTTGATGCTCGATGAGTTTTTCTAAT
AATACTAGCAGAAATCATCCTTAGCGAAAGCTAAGGATTTTTTTTATCTGATTACCGCCTTTGAGTGAGC
GTCGACCTAGTGCGGCCGCAAGATCCGGCCACGATGCGTCCGGCGTAGAGGATCTGAAGATCAGCAGTTC
AACCTGTTGATAGTACGTACTAAGCTCTCATGTTTCACGTACTAAGCTCTCATGTTTAACGTACTAAGCT
CTCATGTTTAACGAACTAAACCCTCATGGCTAACGTACTAAGCTCTCATGGCTAACGTACTAAGCTCTCA
TGTTTCACGTACTAAGCTCTCATGTTTGAACAATAAAATTAATATAAATCAGCAACTTAAATAGCCTCTA
AGGTTTTAAGTTTTATAAGAAAAAAAAGAATATATAAGGCTTTTAAAGCTTTTAAGGTTTAACGGTTGTG
GACAACAAGCCAGGGATGTAACGCACTGAGAAGCCCTTAGAGCCTCTCAAAGCAATTTTGAGTGACACAG
GAACACTTAACGGCTGACATGGGAATTAGGAAGTTCCTATTCCGAAGTTCCTATTCTCTAGAAAGTATAG
GAACTTCCATATGCCATGGTCGCGCTCGCGCGACTGACGGTCGTAAGCACCCGCGTACGTGTCCACCCCG
GTCACAACCCCTTGTGTCATGTCGGCGGCCCTACGCCCCCAACTGAGAGAACTCAAAGGTTACCCCAGTT
GGGGCACTACTCCCGAAAACCGCTTCTGACCTGGGAAAACGTGAAGCCCCGGGGCATCCGCTGAGGGTTG
CCGCCGGGGCTTCGGTGTGTCCGTCAGTAGCTAGCTTCTTCGTCTGTTTCTACTGGTATTGGCACAAACC
TGATTCCAATTTGAGCAAGGCTATGTGCCATCTCGATACTCGTTCTTAACTCAACAGAAGATGCTTTGTG
CATACAGCCCCTCGTTTATTATTTATCTCCTCAGCCAGCCGCTGTGCTTTCAGTGGATTTCGGATAACAG
AAAGGCCGGGAAATACCCAGCCTCGCTTTGTAACGGAGTAGAGACGAAAGTGATTGCGCCTACCCGGATA
TTATCGTGAGGATGCGTCATCGCCATTAATTCACTGATCAGTGATAAGCTGTCAAACATGAGAATTGATC
CGGCTGCCTCGCGCGTTTCGGTGATGACGGTGAAAACCTCTGACACATGCAGCTCCCGGAGACGGTCACA
GCTTGTCTGTAAGCGGATGCCGGGAGCAGACAAGCCCGTCAGGGCGCGTCAGCGGGTGTTGGCGGGTGTC
GGGGCGCAGCCATGACCCAGTCACGTAGCGATAGCGGAGTGTATGCTGCACATGACATTAACCTATAAAA
ATAGGCGTATCACGAGGCCCTTTCGTCTTCAAGAATTAATTCCCAATTCCCCAGGCATCAAATAAAACGA
AAGGCTCAGTCGAAAGACTGGGCCTTTCGTTTTATCTGTTGTTTGTCGGTGAACGCTCTCCTGAGTAGGA
CAAATCCGCCGGGAGCGGATTTGAACGTTGCGAAGCAACGGCCCGGAGGGTGGCGGGCAGGACGCCCGCC
ATAAACTGCCAGGAATTAATTCCCCAGGCATCAAATAAAACGAAAGGCTCAGTCGAAAGACTGGGCCTTT
CGTTTTATCTGTTGTTTGTCGGTGAACGCTCTCCTGAGTAGGACAAATCCGCCGGGAGCGGATTTGAACG
TTGCGAAGCAACGGCCCGGAGGGTGGCGGGCAGGACGCCCGCCATAAACTGCCAGGAATTAATTCCCCAG
GCATCAAATAAAACGAAAGGCTCAGTCGAAAGACTGGGCCTTTCGTTTTATCTGTTGTTTGTCGGTGAAC
GCTCTCCTGAGTAGGACAAATCCGCCGGGAGCGGATTTGAACGTTGCGAAGCAACGGCCCGGAGGGTGGC
GGGCAGGACGCCCGCCATAAACTGCCAGGAATTGGGGATCG
Features (pLannotate 1.2.2; 22 found; start..end, strand, type, name):
      1..34      +  misc_feature   MCS (fragment): pUC18/19 multiple cloning site
     35..110     +  intron         PDK intron (fragment): pdk; modified pyruvate orthophosphate dikinase intron from Flaveria trinervia 3.0
    142..444     +  CDS            ccdB: CCDB_ECOLI - Also known as G, letB, letD. Experimental evidence at protein level: Swiss-Prot protein existence level 1. Toxic component of a type II toxin-antitoxin (TA) system, functioning in plasmid maintainence. Responsible for the post- segregational killing (PSK) of plasmid-free cells, also referred to as a plasmid addiction system. Half-life of over 2 hours. Cell killing by CcdB is accompanied by filamentation, defects in chromosome and plasmid segregation, defects in cell division, formation of anucleate cells, decreased DNA synthesis and plasmid loss. Interferes with the activity of DN
    477..1065    +  rep_origin     ori: high-copy-number ColE1/pMB1/pBR322/pUC origin of replication
   1125..1145    +  misc_feature   BioBrick suffix: universal suffix for all parts
   1200..1227    +  terminator     rrnB T2 terminator: transcription terminator T2 from the E. coli rrnB gene
   1276..1307    -  terminator     tonB terminator: bidirectional E. coli tonB-P14 transcription terminator
   1384..1417    +  protein_bind   FRT (minimal): supports FLP-mediated excision but not integration (Turan and Bode, 2011) FLP recombinase from the Saccharomyces cerevisiae 2μ plasmid
   1424..2137    -  CDS            λ repressor (ts): temperature-sensitive variant of the phage λ repressor; cIts; thermosensitivity is conferred by the A67T mutation
   2272..4089    +  CDS            phage φC31 integrase: integrase from phage φC31
   4090..4120    -  protein_bind   HK022 attP (fragment): attP; attachment site of phage HK022 HK022 integrase
   4224..5039    +  CDS            KanR: aminoglycoside phosphotransferase confers resistance to kanamycin in bacteria or G418 (Geneticin®) in eukaryotes
   5051..5091    +  terminator     bacterial terminator (fragment): putative bacterial transcription terminator
   5161..5549    +  rep_origin     R6K γ ori: γ replication origin from E. coli plasmid R6K; requires the R6K initiator protein pi for replication
   5560..5607    +  protein_bind   FRT: FLP-mediated recombination occurs in the 8-bp core sequence TCTAGAAA (Turan and Bode, 2011). FLP recombinase from the Saccharomyces cerevisiae 2μ plasmid
   5676..5775    -  protein_bind   phage φC31 attP: attachment site of phage φC31 phage φC31 integrase
   5860..6106    -  terminator     λ tL3 terminator: transcription terminator tL3 from phage λ
   6163..6203    +  CDS            rop (fragment): Rop protein, which maintains plasmids at low copy number; rop
   6305..6344    +  misc_feature   bom (fragment): basis of mobility region from pBR322
   6429..6515    +  terminator     rrnB T1 terminator: Escherichia coli rrnB; transcription terminator T1 from the E. coli rrnB gene
   6612..6698    +  terminator     rrnB T1 terminator: Escherichia coli rrnB; transcription terminator T1 from the E. coli rrnB gene
   6795..6881    +  terminator     rrnB T1 terminator: Escherichia coli rrnB; transcription terminator T1 from the E. coli rrnB gene
