[The description below was written by a language model from this plasmid's Addgene catalogue record, the feature table of its GenBank file and pLannotate feature annotations shown in this document.]
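Description:
pOSIP-KC is an empty bacterial backbone from the pOSIP "one-step integration plasmid" family, built for cloning a DNA fragment and inserting it into the bacterial chromosome in a single step. This version pairs a kanamycin resistance marker (KanR) with the phage φC31 integration module. The catalogue lists the backbone at 7,145 bp, whereas the sequenced record is 6,971 nt. The two short GenBank records cover only the terminator-flanked junctions at the ends of the cloning region.

The cloning site, which includes a pUC-type MCS fragment and a BioBrick suffix, holds a stuffer made of the ccdB toxin gene and a high-copy ColE1/pUC origin. The empty vector therefore has to be maintained in a CcdB-resistant strain. By the layout, replacing the stuffer with an insert removes both the counter-selection gene and the pUC origin. That leaves only the R6K γ origin, which needs the pi protein and so cannot sustain the plasmid in ordinary hosts. Kanamycin resistance would then persist only through chromosomal integration, which occurs by recombination between the plasmid's φC31 attP site and a matching attachment site in the host.

The φC31 integrase gene sits next to a divergently oriented temperature-sensitive λ repressor, and the record notes that low-temperature growth keeps integrase expression repressed. The integrase promoter itself is not annotated. Multiple terminators (rrnB T1 repeats, rrnB T2, tonB, λ tL3) insulate the cloning region from surrounding transcription. Two FRT sites bracket the repressor, integrase, KanR and R6K segment, so FLP recombinase can excise this module after integration, leaving the insert in the chromosome without the marker. The small PDK intron, HK022 attP, rop and bom hits are fragmentary matches and probably not functional parts.
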