Addgene plasmid #45982: pOSIP-KC (KanR, PhiC31)
Purpose: (Empty Backbone)
Depositing lab: Drew Endy & Keith Shearwin. Depositing organization: Stanford University. Publication: One-step cloning and chromosomal integration of DNA. St-Pierre F, Cui L, Priest DG, Endy D, Dodd IB, Shearwin KE. ACS Synth Biol. 2013 Sep 20;2(9):537-41. doi: 10.1021/sb400021j. Epub 2013 May 20. PubMed 24050148.
Backbone
  Vector backbone: pOSIP
  Backbone size (bp): 7145
  Vector type: Bacterial Expression, Synthetic Biology
Growth in bacteria
  Bacterial resistance: Kanamycin, 50 μg/mL
  Growth temperature: 30°C
  Growth strain: DB3.1
  Growth instructions: Contains ccdB, so must be grown in a strain resistant to this product (e.g. DB3.1). Growth a 30C to repress expression of the integrase.
  Copy number: High Copy
Gene/Insert
  Sequencing primers: 5′ TAAACTGCCAGGAATTGGGGATC; 3′ GAAACGCAAAAAGGCCATCCGTC
Resource information
  A portion of this plasmid was derived from a plasmid made by: Plasmid was in part derived from: Haldimann, A. & Wanner, B. L. Conditional-replication, integration, excision, and retrieval plasmid-host systems for gene structure-function studies of bacteria. J. Bacteriol. 183, 6384–6393 (2001).
Terms and licenses: Academic/Nonprofit Terms; Industry Terms: Not Available to Industry
Depositor comments: Reference: St-Pierre F, Cui L et al., "One-step cloning and chromosomal integration of DNA", ACS Synthetic Biology, http://pubs.acs.org/doi/abs/10.1021/sb400021j
How to cite: pOSIP-KC (KanR, PhiC31) was a gift from Drew Endy & Keith Shearwin (Addgene plasmid # 45982 ; http://n2t.net/addgene:45982 ; RRID:Addgene_45982)
