LOCUS       Exported 866 bp ds-DNA linear SYN 23-MAY-2021
DEFINITION  synthetic linear DNA
ACCESSION   .
VERSION     .
KEYWORDS    pOSIP-KC (KanR, PhiC31)
SOURCE      synthetic DNA construct
  ORGANISM  synthetic DNA construct
REFERENCE   1 (bases 1 to 866)
  AUTHORS   St-Pierre F, Cui L, Priest DG, Endy D, Dodd IB, Shearwin KE
  TITLE     One-step cloning and chromosomal integration of DNA.
  JOURNAL   ACS Synth Biol. 2013 Sep 20;2(9):537-41. doi: 10.1021/sb400021j.
            Epub 2013 May 20.
  PUBMED    24050148
REFERENCE   2 (bases 1 to 866)
  AUTHORS   .
  TITLE     Direct Submission
  JOURNAL   Exported May 23, 2021 from SnapGene Server 1.1.58
            http://www.snapgene.com
FEATURES             Location/Qualifiers
     source          1..866
                     /organism="synthetic DNA construct"
                     /mol_type="other DNA"
     misc_feature    129..149
                     /label=BioBrick suffix
                     /note="universal suffix for all parts"
     terminator      204..231
                     /label=rrnB T2 terminator
                     /note="transcription terminator T2 from the E. coli rrnB
                     gene"
     terminator      280..311
                     /label=tonB terminator
                     /note="bidirectional E. coli tonB-P14 transcription
                     terminator"
     protein_bind    388..421
                     /label=FRT (minimal)
                     /bound_moiety="FLP recombinase from the Saccharomyces
                     cerevisiae 2u plasmid"
                     /note="supports FLP-mediated excision but not integration
                     (Turan and Bode, 2011)"
ORIGIN
        1 gggtttcgcc acctctgact tgagcgtcga tttttgtgat gctcgtcagg ggggcggagc
       61 ctatggaaaa acgccagcaa cgcggccttt ttacggttcc tggccttttg ctggcctttt
      121 gctcacatta ctagtagcgg ccgctgcagg catgcctcga gatgcatggc gcctaaccta
      181 aactgacagg catcaaatta agcagaaggc catcctgacg gatggccttt ttgcgtttcg
      241 aacaattgaa aaaacctcgc gccttacctg ttgagtaata gtcaaaagcc tccggtcgga
      301 ggcttttgac tttctgctta ctgaatttcg gtggtgccgt taattaaccg gtgggccctc
      361 atgataataa tggtttctta gacgtccgaa gttcctattc tctagaaagt ataggaactt
      421 ccctaggtca gccaaacgtc tcttcaggcc actgactagc gataactttc cccacaacgg
      481 aacaactctc attgcatggg atcattgggt actgtgggtt tagtggttgt aaaaacacct
      541 gaccgctatc cctgatcagt ttcttgaagg taaactcatc acccccaagt ctggctatgc
      601 agaaatcacc tggctcaaca gcctgctcag ggtcaacgag aattaacatt ccgtcaggaa
      661 agcttggctt ggagcctgtt ggtgcggtca tggaattacc ttcaacctca agccagaatg
      721 cagaatcact ggcttttttg gttgtgctta cccatctctc cgcatcacct ttggtaaagg
      781 ttctaagctt aggtgagaac atccctgcct gaacatgaga aaaaacaggg tactcatact
      841 cacttctaag tgacggctgc atacta
//
