LOCUS       Exported 849 bp ds-DNA linear SYN 23-MAY-2021
DEFINITION  synthetic linear DNA
ACCESSION   .
VERSION     .
KEYWORDS    pOSIP-KC (KanR, PhiC31)
SOURCE      synthetic DNA construct
  ORGANISM  synthetic DNA construct
REFERENCE   1 (bases 1 to 849)
  AUTHORS   St-Pierre F, Cui L, Priest DG, Endy D, Dodd IB, Shearwin KE
  TITLE     One-step cloning and chromosomal integration of DNA.
  JOURNAL   ACS Synth Biol. 2013 Sep 20;2(9):537-41. doi: 10.1021/sb400021j.
            Epub 2013 May 20.
  PUBMED    24050148
REFERENCE   2 (bases 1 to 849)
  AUTHORS   .
  TITLE     Direct Submission
  JOURNAL   Exported May 23, 2021 from SnapGene Server 1.1.58
            http://www.snapgene.com
FEATURES             Location/Qualifiers
     source          1..849
                     /organism="synthetic DNA construct"
                     /mol_type="other DNA"
     terminator      363..449
                     /gene="Escherichia coli rrnB"
                     /label=rrnB T1 terminator
                     /note="transcription terminator T1 from the E. coli rrnB
                     gene"
     terminator      546..632
                     /gene="Escherichia coli rrnB"
                     /label=rrnB T1 terminator
                     /note="transcription terminator T1 from the E. coli rrnB
                     gene"
     terminator      729..815
                     /gene="Escherichia coli rrnB"
                     /label=rrnB T1 terminator
                     /note="transcription terminator T1 from the E. coli rrnB
                     gene"
ORIGIN
        1 tctgacagca gacgtgcact ggccaggggg atcaccatcc gtcgcccggg cgtgtcaata
       61 atatcactct gtacatccac aaacagacga taacggctct ctcttttata ggtgtaaacc
      121 ttaaactgca tagcatacct ctttttgaca tacttcgggt atacatatca gtatatattc
      181 ttataccgca aaaatcagcg cgcaaatacg catactgtta tctggctttt agtaagccct
      241 ctagaggatc cccgggtacc gagctcgaat tccgatcccc aattcctggc agtttatggc
      301 gggcgtcctg cccgccaccc tccgggccgt tgcttcgcaa cgttcaaatc cgctcccggc
      361 ggatttgtcc tactcaggag agcgttcacc gacaaacaac agataaaacg aaaggcccag
      421 tctttcgact gagcctttcg ttttatttga tgcctgggga attaattcct ggcagtttat
      481 ggcgggcgtc ctgcccgcca ccctccgggc cgttgcttcg caacgttcaa atccgctccc
      541 ggcggatttg tcctactcag gagagcgttc accgacaaac aacagataaa acgaaaggcc
      601 cagtctttcg actgagcctt tcgttttatt tgatgcctgg ggaattaatt cctggcagtt
      661 tatggcgggc gtcctgcccg ccaccctccg ggccgttgct tcgcaacgtt caaatccgct
      721 cccggcggat ttgtcctact caggagagcg ttcaccgaca aacaacagat aaaacgaaag
      781 gcccagtctt tcgactgagc ctttcgtttt atttgatgcc tggggaattg ggaattaatt
      841 cttgaagac
//
