>Addgene plasmid #45982 | pOSIP-KC (KanR, PhiC31) | addgene partial sequence | sequence record 66125 | Kan-R 5'-ATCGCGAGCCCATTTATACC-3'
TCCATGTTGGAGTTTAAGCGCGGACGGGAGCAAGACGTTTCCCGTTGAATATGGCTCATAACACCCCTTG
TATTACTGTTTATGTAAGCAGACAGTTTTATTGTTCATGATGATATATTTTTATCTTGTGCAATGTAACA
TCAGAGATTTTGAGACACAACGTGTAAGTAGGTCATTATTAGTCAAAATAAAACTACGCCGCTACGTCTT
CCGTGCCGTCCTGGGCGTCGTCTTCGTCGTCGTCGGTCGGCGGCTTCGCCCACGTGATCGAAGCGCGCTT
CTCGATGGGCGTTCCCTGCCCCCTGCCCGTAGTCGACTTCGTGACAACGATCTTGTCTACGAAGAGCCCG
ACGAACACGCGCTTGTCGTCTACTGACGCGCGCCCCCACCACGACTTAGGGCCGGTCGGGTCAGCGTCGG
CGTCTTCGGGGAACCATTGGTCAAGGGGAAGCTTCGGGGCTTCGGCGGCTTCAAGTTCGGCAAGCCGCTC
TTCCGCCCCTTGCTGCCGGAGCGTCAGCGCTGCCTGTTGCTTCCGGAAGTGCTTCCTGCCAACGGGTCCG
TCGTACGCGCCTGCCGCGCGGTCTTCGTACAGCTCTTCAAGGGCGTTCAGGGCGTCGGCGCGCTCCGCAA
CAAGGTTCGCCCGTTCGCCGCTCTTCTCAGGCGCCTCAGTGAGCTTGCCGAAGCGTCGGGCGGCTTCCCA
CAGAAGCGCCAACGTCTCTTCGTCGCCTTCGGCGTGCCTGATCTTGTTGAAGATGCGTTCCGCAACGAAC
TTGTCGAGTGCCGCCATGCTGACGTTGCACGTGCCTTCGTGCTGCCCAGGTGCGGACGGGTCGACCACCT
TCCGGCGACGGCAGCGGTAAGAGTCCTTGATCGATTCTTCCCCGCGCTTCGAAGTCATGACGGCGCCACA
CTCGCAGTACAGCTTGTCCATGGCGGACAGAATGGCTTGCCCCCGGGAAAGCCCCTTG
